>Addgene plasmid #103629 | LSB-hsa-miR-548ar-5p | depositor full sequence | sequence record 196306 | Full Sequence
AATTGAGGGGATAACGCAGGAAAGAACATGTGAGCAAAAGGCCAGCAAAAGGCCAGGAACCGTAAAAAGG
CCGCGTTGCTGGCGTTTTTCCATAGGCTCCGCCCCCCTGACGAGCATCACAAAAATCGACGCTCAAGTCA
GAGGTGGCGAAACCCGACAGGACTATAAAGATACCAGGCGTTTCCCCCTGGAAGCTCCCTCGTGCGCTCT
CCTGTTCCGACCCTGCCGCTTACCGGATACCTGTCCGCCTTTCTCCCTTCGGGAAGCGTGGCGCTTTCTC
ATAGCTCACGCTGTAGGTATCTCAGTTCGGTGTAGGTCGTTCGCTCCAAGCTGGGCTGTGTGCACGAACC
CCCCGTTCAGCCCGACCGCTGCGCCTTATCCGGTAACTATCGTCTTGAGTCCAACCCGGTAAGACACGAC
TTATCGCCACTGGCAGCAGCCACTGGTAACAGGATTAGCAGAGCGAGGTATGTAGGCGGTGCTACAGAGT
TCTTGAAGTGGTGGCCTAACTACGGCTACACTAGAAGAACAGTATTTGGTATCTGCGCTCTGCTGAAGCC
AGTTACCTTCGGAAAAAGAGTTGGTAGCTCTTGATCCGGCAAACAAACCACCGCTGGTAGCGGTGGTTTT
TTTGTTTGCAAGCAGCAGATTACGCGCAGAAAAAAAGGATCTCAAGAAGATCCTTTGATCTTTTCTACGG
GGTCTGACGCTCAGTGGAACGAAAACTCACGTTAAGGGATTTTGGTCATGAGATTATCAAAAAGGATCTT
CACCTAGATCCTTTTAAATTAAAAATGAAGTTTTAAATCAATCTAAAGTATATATGAGTAAACTTGGTCT
GACAGTTACCAATGCTTAATCAGTGAGGCACCTATCTCAGCGATCTGTCTATTTCGTTCATCCATAGTTG
CCTGACTCCCCGTCGTGTAGATAACTACGATACGGGAGGGCTTACCATCTGGCCCCAGTGCTGCAATGAT
ACCGCGAGAACCACGCTCACCGGCTCCAGATTTATCAGCAATAAACCAGCCAGCCGGAAGGGCCGAGCGC
AGAAGTGGTCCTGCAACTTTATCCGCCTCCATCCAGTCTATTAATTGTTGCCGGGAAGCTAGAGTAAGTA
GTTCGCCAGTTAATAGTTTGCGCAACGTTGTTGCCATTGCTACAGGCATCGTGGTGTCACGCTCGTCGTT
TGGTATGGCTTCATTCAGCTCCGGTTCCCAACGATCAAGGCGAGTTACATGATCCCCCATGTTGTGCAAA
AAAGCGGTTAGCTCCTTCGGTCCTCCGATCGTTGTCAGAAGTAAGTTGGCCGCAGTGTTATCACTCATGG
TTATGGCAGCACTGCATAATTCTCTTACTGTCATGCCATCCGTAAGATGCTTTTCTGTGACTGGTGAGTA
CTCAACCAAGTCATTCTGAGAATAGTGTATGCGGCGACCGAGTTGCTCTTGCCCGGCGTCAATACGGGAT
AATACCGCGCCACATAGCAGAACTTTAAAAGTGCTCATCATTGGAAAACGTTCTTCGGGGCGAAAACTCT
CAAGGATCTTACCGCTGTTGAGATCCAGTTCGATGTAACCCACTCGTGCACCCAACTGATCTTCAGCATC
TTTTACTTTCACCAGCGTTTCTGGGTGAGCAAAAACAGGAAGGCAAAATGCCGCAAAAAAGGGAATAAGG
GCGACACGGAAATGTTGAATACTCATACTCTTCCTTTTTCAATATTATTGAAGCATTTATCAGGGTTATT
GTCTCATGAGCGGATACATATTTGAATGTAGCTCCGAATTTCTCGAGGGCTTGTCGACGACGGCGGTCTC
CGTCGTCAGGATCATGAATTCGACCCGCCTGCCACCATGACCGAGTACAAGCCCACGGTGCGCCTCGCCA
CCCGCGACGACGTCCCCCGGGCCGTACGCACCCTCGCCGCCGCGTTCGCCGACTACCCCGCCACGCGCCA
CACCGTCGACCCGGACCGCCACATCGAGCGGGTCACCGAGCTGCAAGAACTCTTCCTCACGCGCGTCGGG
CTCGACATCGGCAAGGTGTGGGTCGCGGACGACGGCGCCGCGGTGGCGGTCTGGACCACGCCGGAGAGCG
TCGAAGCGGGGGCGGTGTTCGCCGAGATCGGCCCGCGCATGGCCGAGTTGAGCGGTTCCCGGCTGGCCGC
GCAGCAACAGATGGAAGGCCTCCTGGCGCCGCACCGGCCCAAGGAGCCCGCGTGGTTCCTGGCCACCGTC
GGCGTCTCGCCCGACCACCAGGGCAAGGGTCTGGGCAGCGCCGTCGTGCTCCCCGGAGTGGAGGCGGCCG
AGCGCGCCGGGGTGCCCGCCTTCCTGGAGACATCCGCGCCCCGCAACCTCCCCTTCTACGAGCGGCTCGG
CTTCACCGTCACCGCCGACGTCGAGGTGCCCGAAGGACCGCGCACCTGGTGCATGACCCGCAAGCCCGGT
GCCTGATACGCGTGAATTCACTCCTCAGGTGCAGGCTGCCTATCAGAAGGTGGTGGCTGGTGTGGCCAAT
GCCCTGGCTCACAAATACCACTGAGATCTTTTTCCCTCTGCCAAAAATTATGGGGACATCATGAAGCCCC
TTGAGCATCTGACTTCTGGCTAATAAAGGAAATTTATTTTCATTGCAATAGTGTGTTGGAATTTTTTGTG
TCTCTCACTCGGAAGGACATATGGGAGGGCAAATCATTTAAAACATCAGAATGAGTATTTGGTTTAGAGT
TTGGCAACATATGCCCATATGCTGGCTGCCATGAACAAAGGTTGGCTATAAAGAGGTCATCAGTATATGA
AACAGCCCCCTGCTGTCCATTCCTTATTCCATAGAAAAGCCTTGACTTGAGGTTAGATTTTTTTTATATT
TTGTTTTGTGTTATTTTTTTCTTTAACATCCCTAAAATTTTCCTTACATGTTTTACTAGCCAGATTTTTC
CTCCTCTCCTGACTACTCCCAGTCATAGCTGTCCCTCTTCTCTTATGGAGATCCCTCGACCTGCAGCCCA
AGCTTGAATTCTCTAGAATTACCCTGTTATCCCTATGCTTGGTTTACCGAGCTCTTATTGGTTTTCAAAC
TTCATTGACTGTGCCCAACGCGCCTGGGAGCTCACGGGGACAGCCCCCCCCCAAAGCCCCCAGGGATGTA
ATTACGTCCCTCCCCCGCTAGGGGGCAGCAGCGAGCCGCCCGGGGCTCCGCTCCGGTCCGGCGCTCCCCC
CGCATCCCCGAGCCGGCAGCGTGCGGGGACAGCCCGGGCACGGGGAAGGTGGCACGGGATCGCTTTCCTC
TGAACGCTTCTCGCTGCTCTTTGAGCCTGCAGACACCTGGGGGGATACGGGGAAAAAGCTAGGCTGAAAG
ACCGGTTCTTAGAATGACACGCGCCTGGGAGCTCACGGGGACAGCCCCCCCCCAAAGCCCCCAGGGATGT
AATTACGTCCCTCCCCCGCTAGGGGGCAGCAGCGAGCCGCCCGGGGCTCCGCTCCGGTCCGGCGCTCCCC
CCGCATCCCCGAGCCGGCAGCGTGCGGGGACAGCCCGGGCACGGGGAAGGTGGCACGGGATCGCTTTCCT
CTGAACGCTTCTCGCTGCTCTTTGAGCCTGCAGACACCTGGGGGGATACGGGGAAAAAGCTAACTTCTGA
GACGACAACTTTGTATAGAAAAGTTGGCTCCGAATTCGCCCTTGACAGCAGAGATCCAGTTTGGTTAATT
AATTGGCTCCGGTGCCCGTCAGTGGGCAGAGCGCACATCGCCCACAGTCCCCGAGAAGTTGTGGGGAGGG
GTCGGCAATTGAACCGGTGCCTAGAGAAGGTGGCGCGGGGTAAACTGGGAAAGTGATGTCGTGTACTGGC
TCCGCCTTTTTCCCGAGGGTGGGGGAGAACCGTATATAAGTGCAGTAGTCGCCGTGAACGTTCTTTTTCG
CAACGGGTTTGCCGCCAGAACACAGGTAAGTGCCGTGTGTGGTTCCCGCGGGCCTGGCCTCTTTACGGGT
TATGGCCCTTGCGTGCCTTGAATTACTTCCACCTGGCTGCAGTACGTGATTCTTGATCCCGAGCTTCGGG
TTGGAAGTGGGTGGGAGAGTTCGAGGCCTTGCGCTTAAGGAGCCCCTTCGCCTCGTGCTTGAGTTGAGGC
CTGGCCTGGGCGCTGGGGCCGCCGCGTGCGAATCTGGTGGCACCTTCGCGCCTGTCTCGCTGCTTTCGAT
AAGTCTCTAGCCATTTAAAATTTTTGATGACCTGCTGCGACGCTTTTTTTCTGGCAAGATAGTCTTGTAA
ATGCGGGCCAAGATCTGCACACTGGTATTTCGGTTTTTGGGGCCGCGGGCGGCGACGGGGCCCGTGCGTC
CCAGCGCACATGTTCGGCGAGGCGGGGCCTGCGAGCGCGGCCACCGAGAATCGGACGGGGGTAGTCTCAA
GCTGGCCGGCCTGCTCTGGTGCCTGGCCTCGCGCCGCCGTGTATCGCCCCGCCCTGGGCGGCAAGGCTGG
CCCGGTCGGCACCAGTTGCGTGAGCGGAAAGATGGCCGCTTCCCGGCCCTGCTGCAGGGAGCTCAAAATG
GAGGACGCGGCGCTCGGGAGAGCGGGCGGGTGAGTCACCCACACAAAGGAAAAGGGCCTTTCCGTCCTCA
GCCGTCGCTTCATGTGACTCCACGGAGTACCGGGCGCCGTCCAGGCACCTCGATTAGTTCTCGAGCTTTT
GGAGTACGTCGTCTTTAGGTTGGGGGGAGGGGTTTTATGCGATGGAGTTTCCCCACACTGAGTGGGTGGA
GACTGAAGTTAGGCCAGCTTGGCACTTGATGTAATTCTCCTTGGAATTTGCCCTTTTTGAGTTTGGATCT
TGGTTCATTCTCAAGCCTCAGACAGTGGTTCAAAGTTTTTTTCTTCCATTTCAGGTGTCGTGAGAAGGGC
GAATTCGACCCAAGTTTGTACAAAAAAGCAGGCTGGATCCAGGTGCCACCATGGTGAGCGAGCTGATTAA
GGAGAACATGCACATGAAGCTGTACATGGAGGGCACCGTGAACAACCACCACTTCAAGTGCACATCCGAG
GGCGAAGGCAAGCCCTACGAGGGCACCCAGACCATGAGAATCAAGGCGGTCGAGGGCGGCCCTCTCCCCT
TCGCCTTCGACATCCTGGCTACCAGCTTCATGTACGGCAGCAAAACCTTCATCAACCACACCCAGGGCAT
CCCCGACTTCTTTAAGCAGTCCTTCCCCGAGGGCTTCACATGGGAGAGAGTCACCACATACGAAGATGGG
GGCGTGCTGACCGCTACCCAGGACACCAGCCTCCAGGACGGCTGCCTCATCTACAACGTCAAGATCAGAG
GGGTGAACTTCCCATCCAACGGCCCTGTGATGCAGAAGAAAACACTCGGCTGGGAGGCCTCCACCGAGAC
ACTGTACCCCGCTGACGGCGGCCTGGAAGGCAGAGCCGACATGGCCCTGAAGCTCGTGGGCGGGGGCCAC
CTGATCTGCAACCTTAAGACCACATACAGATCCAAGAAACCCGCTAAGAACCTCAAGATGCCCGGCGTCT
ACTATGTGGACAGGAGACTGGAAAGAATCAAGGAGGCCGACAAAGAGACATACGTCGAGCAGCACGAGGT
GGCTGTGGCCAGATACTGCGACCTCCCTAGCAAACTGGGGCACAAACTTAATTGAGAATTCTACCACCCA
GCTTTCTTGTACAAAGTGGTACGTCTCAAGACCAGAGGTCTCTGCTTCCTATGAAGCAAAAACTGCAATT
ACTTTTGCAAAAACTGCAATTACTTTTGCAAAAACTGCAATTACTTTTGCAAAAACTGCAATTACTTTTC
AACCAGAAGAGACCTGTGCTTCACTCCTCAGGTGCAGGCTGCCTATCAGAAGGTGGTGGCTGGTGTGGCC
AATGCCCTGGCTCACAAATACCACTGAGATCTTTTTCCCTCTGCCAAAAATTATGGGGACATCATGAAGC
CCCTTGAGCATCTGACTTCTGGCTAATAAAGGAAATTTATTTTCATTGCAATAGTGTGTTGGAATTTTTT
GTGTCTCTCACTCGGAAGGACATATGGGAGGGCAAATCATTTAAAACATCAGAATGAGTATTTGGTTTAG
AGTTTGGCAACATATGCCCATATGCTGGCTGCCATGAACAAAGGTTGGCTATAAAGAGGTCATCAGTATA
TGAAACAGCCCCCTGCTGTCCATTCCTTATTCCATAGAAAAGCCTTGACTTGAGGTTAGATTTTTTTTAT
ATTTTGTTTTGTGTTATTTTTTTCTTTAACATCCCTAAAATTTTCCTTACATGTTTTACTAGCCAGATTT
TTCCTCCTCTCCTGACTACTCCCAGTCATAGCTGTCCCTCTTCTCTTATGGAGATCCCGAGCGGTGCGTT
TTTATGCTTGTAGTATTGTATAATGTTTTTAAGATCCAAGCTTCTGACCTCTTCTCTTCCTCCCACAGGG
CCTCGAGACAATTGCATCGATGGTACCAGTGAAAGTCTGCAATGAATTCGAGTTGGCGCGCCTGTCATTC
TAAATCTCTCTTTCAGCCTAAAGCTTTTTCCCCGTATCCCCCCAGGTGTCTGCAGGCTCAAAGAGCAGCG
AGAAGCGTTCAGAGGAAAGCGATCCCGTGCCACCTTCCCCGTGCCCGGGCTGTCCCCGCACGCTGCCGGC
TCGGGGATGCGGGGGGAGCGCCGGACCGGAGCGGAGCCCCGGGCGGCTCGCTGCTGCCCCCTAGCGGGGG
AGGGACGTAATTACATCCCTGGGGGCTTTGGGAGGGGGCTGTCCCCGTGAGCTCCCAGGCGCGCCTGTCA
TTCTAAATCTCTCTTTCAGCCTAAAGCTTTTTCCCCGTATCCCCCCAGGTGTCTGCAGGCTCAAAGAGCA
GCGAGAAGCGTTCAGAGGAAAGCGATCCCGTGCCACCTTCCCCGTGCCCGGGCTGTCCCCGCACGCTGCC
GGCTCGGGGATGCGGGGGGAGCGCCGGACCGGAGCGGAGCCCCGGGCGGCTCGCTGCTGCCCCCTAGCGG
GGGAGGGACGTAATTACATCCCTGGGGGCTTTGGGGGGGGGCTGTCCCCGTGAGCTCCCAGGCGCGCCAA
CTCGGTACCGTATCGATGTCGACGTTAACGCTAGTGATATCAACTTTGTATAGAAAAGTTGGCTCCGAAT
TCGCCCTTGACAGCAGAGATCCAGTTTGGTTAATTAATTGGCTCCGGTGCCCGTCAGTGGGCAGAGCGCA
CATCGCCCACAGTCCCCGAGAAGTTGTGGGGAGGGGTCGGCAATTGAACCGGTGCCTAGAGAAGGTGGCG
CGGGGTAAACTGGGAAAGTGATGTCGTGTACTGGCTCCGCCTTTTTCCCGAGGGTGGGGGAGAACCGTAT
ATAAGTGCAGTAGTCGCCGTGAACGTTCTTTTTCGCAACGGGTTTGCCGCCAGAACACAGGTAAGTGCCG
TGTGTGGTTCCCGCGGGCCTGGCCTCTTTACGGGTTATGGCCCTTGCGTGCCTTGAATTACTTCCACCTG
GCTGCAGTACGTGATTCTTGATCCCGAGCTTCGGGTTGGAAGTGGGTGGGAGAGTTCGAGGCCTTGCGCT
TAAGGAGCCCCTTCGCCTCGTGCTTGAGTTGAGGCCTGGCCTGGGCGCTGGGGCCGCCGCGTGCGAATCT
GGTGGCACCTTCGCGCCTGTCTCGCTGCTTTCGATAAGTCTCTAGCCATTTAAAATTTTTGATGACCTGC
TGCGACGCTTTTTTTCTGGCAAGATAGTCTTGTAAATGCGGGCCAAGATCTGCACACTGGTATTTCGGTT
TTTGGGGCCGCGGGCGGCGACGGGGCCCGTGCGTCCCAGCGCACATGTTCGGCGAGGCGGGGCCTGCGAG
CGCGGCCACCGAGAATCGGACGGGGGTAGTCTCAAGCTGGCCGGCCTGCTCTGGTGCCTGGCCTCGCGCC
GCCGTGTATCGCCCCGCCCTGGGCGGCAAGGCTGGCCCGGTCGGCACCAGTTGCGTGAGCGGAAAGATGG
CCGCTTCCCGGCCCTGCTGCAGGGAGCTCAAAATGGAGGACGCGGCGCTCGGGAGAGCGGGCGGGTGAGT
CACCCACACAAAGGAAAAGGGCCTTTCCGTCCTCAGCCGTCGCTTCATGTGACTCCACGGAGTACCGGGC
GCCGTCCAGGCACCTCGATTAGTTCTCGAGCTTTTGGAGTACGTCGTCTTTAGGTTGGGGGGAGGGGTTT
TATGCGATGGAGTTTCCCCACACTGAGTGGGTGGAGACTGAAGTTAGGCCAGCTTGGCACTTGATGTAAT
TCTCCTTGGAATTTGCCCTTTTTGAGTTTGGATCTTGGTTCATTCTCAAGCCTCAGACAGTGGTTCAAAG
TTTTTTTCTTCCATTTCAGGTGTCGTGAGAAGGGCGAATTCGACCCAAGTTTGTACAAAAAAGCAGGCTC
GCCACCATGGTGAGCAAGGGCGAGGAGCTGTTCACCGGGGTGGTGCCCATCCTGGTCGAGCTGGACGGCG
ACGTAAACGGCCACAAGTTCAGCGTGAGGGGCGAGGGCGAGGGCGATGCCACCAACGGCAAGCTGACCCT
GAAGTTCATCTGCACCACCGGCAAGCTGCCCGTGCCCTGGCCCACCCTCGTGACCACCCTGAGCCACGGC
GTGCAGTGCTTCGCCCGCTACCCCGACCACATGAAGCAGCACGACTTCTTCAAGTCCGCCATGCCCGAAG
GCTACGTCCAGGAGCGCACCATCTTCTTCAAGGACGACGGCACCTACAAGACCCGCGCCGAGGTGAAGTT
CGAGGGCGACACCCTAGTGAACCGCATCGAGCTGAAGGGCGTCGACTTCAAGGAGGACGGCAACATCCTG
GGGCACAAGCTGGAGTACAACTTCAACAGCCACAACATCTATATCATGGCCGTCAAGCAGAAGAACGGCA
TCAAGGTGAACTTCAAGATCCGCCACAACGTGGAGGACGGCAGCGTGCAGCTCGCCGACCACTACCAGCA
GAACACCCCCATCGGCGACGGCCCCGTGCTGCTGCCCGACAGCCACTACCTGAGCACCCAGTCCGTGCTG
AGCAAAGACCCCAACGAGAAGCGCGATCACATGGTCCTGCTGGAGTTCCGCACCGCCGCCGGGATCACTC
TCGGCATGGACGAGCTGTACAAGTAATACCACCCAGCTTTCTTGTACAAAGTGGTACGCGTGAATTCACT
CCTCAGGTGCAGGCTGCCTATCAGAAGGTGGTGGCTGGTGTGGCCAATGCCCTGGCTCACAAATACCACT
GAGATCTTTTTCCCTCTGCCAAAAATTATGGGGACATCATGAAGCCCCTTGAGCATCTGACTTCTGGCTA
ATAAAGGAAATTTATTTTCATTGCAATAGTGTGTTGGAATTTTTTGTGTCTCTCACTCGGAAGGACATAT
GGGAGGGCAAATCATTTAAAACATCAGAATGAGTATTTGGTTTAGAGTTTGGCAACATATGCCCATATGC
TGGCTGCCATGAACAAAGGTTGGCTATAAAGAGGTCATCAGTATATGAAACAGCCCCCTGCTGTCCATTC
CTTATTCCATAGAAAAGCCTTGACTTGAGGTTAGATTTTTTTTATATTTTGTTTTGTGTTATTTTTTTCT
TTAACATCCCTAAAATTTTCCTTACATGTTTTACTAGCCAGATTTTTCCTCCTCTCCTGACTACTCCCAG
TCATAGCTGTCCCTCTTCTCTTATGGAGATCCCTCGACCTGCAGCCCAAGCTTGGCGTAATCATGGTCAT
AGCTGTTTCCTGTGTGAAATTGTTATCCGCTCACAATTCCACACAACATACGAGCCGGAAGCATAAAGTG
TAAAGCCTGGGGTGCCTAATGAGTGAGCTAACTCACATTAATTGCGTTGCGCTCACTGCCCGCTTTCCAG
TCGGGAAACCTGTCGTGCCAGCGGATCGACAGTACTAAGCTTGGTCTAATACCCAATCTCTCGTCTTATC
CAGATGTTTTATACGCCTCTGGCCCGTGTCTCAAAATCTCTGATGTTACATTGCACAAGATAAAATAATA
TCATCATGAACAATAAAACTGTCTGCTTACATAAACAGTAATACAAGGGGTGTTATGAGCCATATTCAAC
GGGAAACGTCGAGGCCGCGATTAAATTCCAACATGGATGCTGATTTATATGGGTATAAATGGGCTCGCGA
TAATGTCGGGCAATCAGGTGCGACAATCTATCGCTTGTATGGGAAGCCCGATGCGCCAGAGTTGTTTCTG
AAACATGGCAAAGGTAGCGTTGCCAATGATGTTACAGATGAGATGGTCAGACTAAACTGGCTGACGGAAT
TTATGCCTCTTCCGACCATCAAGCATTTTATCCGTACTCCTGATGATGCATGGTTACTCACCACTGCGAT
CCCCGGAAAAACAGCATTCCAGGTATTAGAAGAATATCCTGATTCAGGTGAAAATATTGTTGATGCGCTG
GCAGTGTTCCTGCGCCGGTTGCATTCGATTCCTGTTTGTAATTGTCCTTTTAACAGCGATCGCGTATTTC
GTCTCGCTCAGGCGCAATCACGAATGAATAACGGTTTGGTTGATGCGAGTGATTTTGATGACGAGCGTAA
TGGCTGGCCTGTTGAACAAGTCTGGAAAGAAATGCATAAACTTTTGCCATTCTCACCGGATTCAGTCGTC
ACTCATGGTGATTTCTCACTTGATAACCTTATTTTTGACGAGGGGAAATTAATAGGTTGTATTGATGTTG
GACGAGTCGGAATCGCAGACCGATACCAGGATCTTGCCATCCTATGGAACTGCCTCGGTGAGTTTTCTCC
TTCATTACAGAAACGGCTTTTTCAAAAATATGGTATTGATAATCCTGATATGAATAAATTGCAGTTTCAT
TTGATGCTCGATGAGTTTTTCTAATCAGAATTGGTTAATTGGTTGTAACACTGGCAGAGCATTACGCTGA
CTTGACGGGACGGCGCAAGCTCATGACCAAAATCCCTTAACGTGAGTTACGCGTCGTTCCACTGAGCGTC
AGAGGTATCACTAGTATTACAGAGGTAAGTTATAACAGTCGCCTAACCC
Features (pLannotate 1.2.2; 28 found; start..end, strand, type, name):
     87..675     -  rep_origin     ori: high-copy-number ColE1/pMB1/pBR322/pUC origin of replication
    846..1706    -  CDS            AmpR: β-lactamase; bla; confers resistance to ampicillin, carbenicillin, and related antibiotics
   1707..1778    -  promoter       AmpR promoter: bla
   1857..2456    +  CDS            PuroR: puromycin N-acetyltransferase; pac from Streptomyces alboniger; confers resistance to puromycin
   2461..2541    +  CDS            HBB (fragment): HBB_PONPY - Experimental evidence at transcript level: Swiss-Prot protein existence level 2. Involved in oxygen transport from the lung to the various peripheral tissues. From Pongo pygmaeus (Bornean orangutan).
   2612..2667    +  polyA_signal   β-globin poly(A) signal: rabbit β-globin polyadenylation signal (Gil and Proudfoot, 1987)
   3646..3666    +  protein_bind   attB4: mutant version of attB; core recombination site for the Gateway® BP reaction BP Clonase™
   3734..3945    +  promoter       EF-1α core promoter: core promoter for human elongation factor EF-1α
   3946..4884    +  intron         EF-1α intron A: intron upstream of the start codon of human EF-1α
   4911..4931    +  protein_bind   attB1: mutant version of attB; core recombination site for the Gateway® BP reaction BP Clonase™
   4951..5646    +  CDS            mKate2: mKate2 is a basic (constitutively fluorescent) red fluorescent protein published in 2009, derived from Entacmaea quadricolor. It is reported to be a rapidly-maturing monomer with moderate acid sensitivity.
   5666..5690    -  protein_bind   attB2: mutant version of attB; recombination site for the Gateway® BP reaction BP Clonase™
   5830..5904    +  CDS            HBB (fragment): HBB_PONPY - Experimental evidence at transcript level: Swiss-Prot protein existence level 2. Involved in oxygen transport from the lung to the various peripheral tissues. From Pongo pygmaeus (Bornean orangutan).
   5975..6030    +  polyA_signal   β-globin poly(A) signal: rabbit β-globin polyadenylation signal (Gil and Proudfoot, 1987)
   6414..6439    +  misc_feature   SA: splice acceptor site
   7111..7131    +  protein_bind   attB4: mutant version of attB; core recombination site for the Gateway® BP reaction BP Clonase™
   7199..7410    +  promoter       EF-1α core promoter: core promoter for human elongation factor EF-1α
   7411..8349    +  intron         EF-1α intron A: intron upstream of the start codon of human EF-1α
   8376..8396    +  protein_bind   attB1: mutant version of attB; core recombination site for the Gateway® BP reaction BP Clonase™
   8407..9123    +  CDS            EBFP2: EBFP2 is a basic (constitutively fluorescent) blue fluorescent protein published in 2007, derived from Aequorea victoria. It is reported to be a rapidly-maturing monomer with moderate acid sensitivity.
   9131..9155    -  protein_bind   attB2: mutant version of attB; recombination site for the Gateway® BP reaction BP Clonase™
   9159..9239    +  CDS            HBB (fragment): HBB_PONPY - Experimental evidence at transcript level: Swiss-Prot protein existence level 2. Involved in oxygen transport from the lung to the various peripheral tissues. From Pongo pygmaeus (Bornean orangutan).
   9310..9365    +  polyA_signal   β-globin poly(A) signal: rabbit β-globin polyadenylation signal (Gil and Proudfoot, 1987)
   9748..9770    -  protein_bind   lac operator (fragment): The lac repressor binds to the lac operator to inhibit transcription in E. coli. This inhibition can be relieved by adding lactose or isopropyl-β-D-thiogalactopyranoside (IPTG). lac repressor encoded by lacI
   9774..9804    -  promoter       lac promoter: promoter for the E. coli lac operon
   9819..9840    -  protein_bind   CAP binding site: CAP binding activates transcription in the presence of cAMP. E. coli catabolite activator protein
   9853..9892    -  CDS            lacI (fragment): lac repressor; lacI; The lac repressor binds to the lac operator to inhibit transcription in E. coli. This inhibition can be relieved by adding lactose or isopropyl-β-D-thiogalactopyranoside (IPTG).
  10065..10874   +  CDS            KanR: aminoglycoside phosphotransferase; aph(3')-Ia; confers resistance to kanamycin in bacteria or G418 (Geneticin®) in eukaryotes
