[The description below was written by a language model from this plasmid's Addgene catalogue record and pLannotate feature annotations shown in this document.]
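Description:
LSB-hsa-miR-548ar-5p is a mammalian expression and synthetic-biology plasmid of about 11 kb, built on the Low Sensor Backbone (LSB) and designed to report the activity of the human microRNA hsa-miR-548ar-5p by fluorescence. It is propagated in E. coli from a high-copy ColE1/pUC-type origin and carries both a β-lactamase gene and an aph(3')-Ia kanamycin resistance gene, matching the dual ampicillin and kanamycin selection listed in the record. A puromycin N-acetyltransferase coding sequence followed by a rabbit β-globin poly(A) signal is also present for puromycin selection in mammalian cells. No promoter driving it is annotated in the feature table.

The sensor consists of two parallel transcription units, each with an EF-1α core promoter plus EF-1α intron A, a fluorescent protein coding sequence flanked by Gateway attB recombination scars, and a β-globin-derived 3' region with a poly(A) signal. One unit expresses the red protein mKate2 and, according to the record, carries the hsa-miR-548ar-5p target in its 3' UTR. The target itself is not annotated, but there is an unannotated gap between mKate2 and its poly(A) region. The other unit expresses EBFP2 without a target and serves as an internal reference. When the miRNA is active in transfected cells, mKate2 is repressed while EBFP2 is not, so the mKate2-to-EBFP2 ratio gives a readout of miRNA activity normalised for plasmid dose.

The depositor notes that the repeated poly(A) elements make the plasmid inherently unstable, and that the physical plasmid differs from the deposited sequence in several places. These differences include short insertions flanking the puromycin coding region, which are reported not to affect selection.
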