Addgene plasmid #103629: LSB-hsa-miR-548ar-5p
Purpose: Used to sense miRNA activity using fluorescence based tools. hsa-miR-548ar-5p target in 3' UTR of of mKate. miRNA activity can be measured by the repression of mKate2 relative to EBFP2 fluorescent proteins . Plasmid is inherently unstable; please see Depositor Comments
Depositing lab: Ron Weiss. Depositing organization: Massachusetts Institute of Technology. Publication: A mixed antagonistic/synergistic miRNA repression model enables accurate predictions of multi-input miRNA sensor activity. Gam JJ, Babb J, Weiss R. Nat Commun. 2018 Jun 22;9(1):2430. doi: 10.1038/s41467-018-04575-0. PubMed 29934631.
Backbone
  Vector backbone: Low Sensor Backbone (LSB)
  Vector type: Mammalian Expression, Synthetic Biology
Growth in bacteria
  Bacterial resistance: Ampicillin and Kanamycin, 100 & 50 μg/mL
  Growth temperature: 30°C
  Growth strain: NEB Stable
  Copy number: High Copy
Gene/Insert
  Gene/Insert name: hsa-miR-548ar-5p target
  Species: H. sapiens (human)
  Entrez Gene: MIR548AR
  Promoter: EF-1a
  Cloning method: Gibson Cloning
Terms and licenses: Academic/Nonprofit Terms; Industry Terms: Not Available to Industry
Depositor comments: Please note that this plasmid is inherently unstable due to a repeating poly A element. We recommend performing a diagnostic digest on multiple colonies upon receipt. The depositors would like to note the presence of several discrepancies between the depositor sequence and physical plasmid sequence. In particular, the sequences upstream and downstream of the puromycin coding region have 10 bp insertions which do not affect the ability to perform puromycin selection. The sequences for those regions within the physical plasmids are as follows: Upstream of Puro: GAATTCGACCGCCTGTCTCAAGGTGCCACC; Downstream of Puro: GCTTTGAGACTACGCGTGAATTCACTCCTC. Please contact if you are interested in this plasmid prior to placing an order.
How to cite: LSB-hsa-miR-548ar-5p was a gift from Ron Weiss (Addgene plasmid # 103629 ; http://n2t.net/addgene:103629 ; RRID:Addgene_103629)
