>Addgene plasmid #103629 | LSB-hsa-miR-548ar-5p | depositor partial sequence | sequence record 196307 | hsa-miR-548ar-5p target
GCAAAAACTGCAATTACTTTT
